>Addgene plasmid #161303 | pDONR221-SLC30A1_STOP | addgene full sequence | sequence record 369875 | Addgene NGS Result
CAAATAATGATTTTATTTTGACTGATAGTGACCTGTTCGTTGCAACACATTGATGAGCAATGCTTTTTTA
TAATGCCAACTTTGTACAAAAAAGCAGGCTCCACCATGGGCTGTTGGGGCCGGAACAGAGGCAGGCTGCT
GTGCATGCTGGCCCTGACCTTCATGTTTATGGTGCTGGAGGTGGTGGTGTCCAGAGTGACAAGCTCCCTG
GCCATGCTGTCTGACAGCTTCCACATGCTGTCTGATGTGCTGGCCCTGGTGGTGGCCCTGGTGGCAGAGC
GGTTCGCCCGGAGAACCCACGCCACACAGAAGAACACCTTTGGCTGGATCAGGGCAGAAGTGATGGGCGC
CCTGGTGAATGCCATCTTCCTGACAGGCCTGTGCTTTGCCATCCTGCTGGAGGCCATCGAGCGGTTTATC
GAGCCTCACGAGATGCAGCAGCCACTGGTGGTGCTGGGAGTGGGAGTGGCAGGACTGCTGGTGAATGTGC
TGGGCCTGTGCCTGTTCCACCACCACTCTGGCTTTAGCCAGGACTCCGGCCACGGCCACAGCCACGGAGG
ACACGGACACGGACACGGACTGCCAAAGGGACCAAGGGTGAAGTCCACCAGGCCAGGCTCTAGCGACATC
AACGTGGCACCAGGAGAGCAGGGACCAGATCAGGAGGAGACCAACACACTGGTGGCCAATACCTCCAACT
CTAATGGCCTGAAGCTGGACCCTGCCGATCCAGAGAATCCCAGATCCGGCGACACAGTGGAGGTGCAGGT
GAACGGCAATCTGGTGAGGGAGCCAGACCACATGGAGCTGGAGGAGGATAGAGCCGGCCAGCTGAACATG
AGGGGCGTGTTCCTGCACGTGCTGGGCGATGCACTGGGAAGCGTGATCGTGGTGGTGAATGCCCTGGTGT
TCTACTTTAGCTGGAAGGGCTGTTCCGAGGGCGACTTCTGCGTGAACCCCTGTTTTCCCGATCCTTGCAA
GGCCTTTGTGGAGATCATCAATTCCACCCACGCAAGCGTGTACGAGGCAGGACCATGTTGGGTGCTGTAT
CTGGACCCCACCCTGTGCGTGGTCATGGTGTGCATCCTGCTGTACACCACATATCCCCTGCTGAAGGAGT
CCGCCCTGATCCTGCTGCAGACCGTGCCTAAGCAGATCGATATCCGCAACCTGATCAAGGAGCTGCGGAA
TGTGGAGGGCGTGGAGGAGGTGCACGAGCTGCACGTGTGGCAGCTGGCAGGATCTAGAATCATCGCCACC
GCCCACATCAAGTGCGAGGACCCTACCAGCTATATGGAGGTGGCCAAGACAATCAAGGACGTGTTCCACA
ACCACGGCATCCACGCCACCACAATCCAGCCTGAGTTTGCCTCTGTGGGCAGCAAGTCCTCTGTGGTGCC
ATGCGAGCTGGCATGTAGGACCCAGTGCGCCCTGAAGCAGTGCTGTGGCACACTGCCTCAGGCCCCATCT
GGCAAGGATGCCGAGAAGACCCCCGCCGTGAGCATCTCCTGTCTGGAGCTGAGCAACAATCTGGAGAAGA
AGCCAAGGCGCACAAAGGCCGAGAATATCCCCGCCGTGGTCATCGAGATCAAGAACATGCCCAATAAGCA
GCCTGAGAGCTCCCTGTAAGACCCAGCTTTCTTGTACAAAGTTGGCATTATAAGAAAGCATTGCTTATCA
ATTTGTTGCAACGAACAGGTCACTATCAGTCAAAATAAAATCATTATTTGCCATCCAGCTGATATCCCCT
ATAGTGAGTCGTATTACATGGTCATAGCTGTTTCCTGGCAGCTCTGGCCCGTGTCTCAAAATCTCTGATG
TTACATTGCACAAGATAAAAATATATCATCATGAACAATAAAACTGTCTGCTTACATAAACAGTAATACA
AGGGGTGTTATGAGCCATATTCAACGGGAAACGTCGAGGCCGCGATTAAATTCCAACATGGATGCTGATT
TATATGGGTATAAATGGGCTCGCGATAATGTCGGGCAATCAGGTGCGACAATCTATCGCTTGTATGGGAA
GCCCGATGCGCCAGAGTTGTTTCTGAAACATGGCAAAGGTAGCGTTGCCAATGATGTTACAGATGAGATG
GTCAGACTAAACTGGCTGACGGAATTTATGCCTCTTCCGACCATCAAGCATTTTATCCGTACTCCTGATG
ATGCATGGTTACTCACCACTGCGATCCCCGGAAAAACAGCATTCCAGGTATTAGAAGAATATCCTGATTC
AGGTGAAAATATTGTTGATGCGCTGGCAGTGTTCCTGCGCCGGTTGCATTCGATTCCTGTTTGTAATTGT
CCTTTTAACAGCGATCGCGTATTTCGTCTCGCTCAGGCGCAATCACGAATGAATAACGGTTTGGTTGATG
CGAGTGATTTTGATGACGAGCGTAATGGCTGGCCTGTTGAACAAGTCTGGAAAGAAATGCATAAACTTTT
GCCATTCTCACCGGATTCAGTCGTCACTCATGGTGATTTCTCACTTGATAACCTTATTTTTGACGAGGGG
AAATTAATAGGTTGTATTGATGTTGGACGAGTCGGAATCGCAGACCGATACCAGGATCTTGCCATCCTAT
GGAACTGCCTCGGTGAGTTTTCTCCTTCATTACAGAAACGGCTTTTTCAAAAATATGGTATTGATAATCC
TGATATGAATAAATTGCAGTTTCATTTGATGCTCGATGAGTTTTTCTAATCAGAATTGGTTAATTGGTTG
TAACACTGGCAGAGCATTACGCTGACTTGACGGGACGGCGCAAGCTCATGACCAAAATCCCTTAACGTGA
GTTACGCGTCGTTCCACTGAGCGTCAGACCCCGTAGAAAAGATCAAAGGATCTTCTTGAGATCCTTTTTT
TCTGCGCGTAATCTGCTGCTTGCAAACAAAAAAACCACCGCTACCAGCGGTGGTTTGTTTGCCGGATCAA
GAGCTACCAACTCTTTTTCCGAAGGTAACTGGCTTCAGCAGAGCGCAGATACCAAATACTGTTCTTCTAG
TGTAGCCGTAGTTAGGCCACCACTTCAAGAACTCTGTAGCACCGCCTACATACCTCGCTCTGCTAATCCT
GTTACCAGTGGCTGCTGCCAGTGGCGATAAGTCGTGTCTTACCGGGTTGGACTCAAGACGATAGTTACCG
GATAAGGCGCAGCGGTCGGGCTGAACGGGGGGTTCGTGCACACAGCCCAGCTTGGAGCGAACGACCTACA
CCGAACTGAGATACCTACAGCGTGAGCTATGAGAAAGCGCCACGCTTCCCGAAGGGAGAAAGGCGGACAG
GTATCCGGTAAGCGGCAGGGTCGGAACAGGAGAGCGCACGAGGGAGCTTCCAGGGGGAAACGCCTGGTAT
CTTTATAGTCCTGTCGGGTTTCGCCACCTCTGACTTGAGCGTCGATTTTTGTGATGCTCGTCAGGGGGGC
GGAGCCTATGGAAAAACGCCAGCAACGCGGCCTTTTTACGGTTCCTGGCCTTTTGCTGGCCTTTTGCTCA
CATGTTCTTTCCTGCGTTATCCCCTGATTCTGTGGATAACCGTATTACCGCCTTTGAGTGAGCTGATACC
GCTCGCCGCAGCCGAACGACCGAGCGCAGCGAGTCAGTGAGCGAGGAAGCGGAAGAGCGCCCAATACGCA
AACCGCCTCTCCCCGCGCGTTGGCCGATTCATTAATGCAGCTGGCACGACAGGTTTCCCGACTGGAAAGC
GGGCAGTGAGCGCAACGCAATTAATACGCGTACCGCTAGCCAGGAAGAGTTTGTAGAAACGCAAAAAGGC
CATCCGTCAGGATGGCCTTCTGCTTAGTTTGATGCCTGGCAGTTTATGGCGGGCGTCCTGCCCGCCACCC
TCCGGGCCGTTGCTTCACAACGTTCAAATCCGCTCCCGGCGGATTTGTCCTACTCAGGAGAGCGTTCACC
GACAAACAACAGATAAAACGAAAGGCCCAGTCTTCCGACTGAGCCTTTCGTTTTATTTGATGCCTGGCAG
TTCCCTACTCTCGCGTTAACGCTAGCATGGATGTTTTCCCAGTCACGACGTTGTAAAACGACGGCCAGTC
TTAAGCTCGGGCCC
Features (pLannotate 1.2.2; 10 found; start..end, strand, type, name):
      1..100     +  protein_bind   attL1: mutant version of attL; recombination site for the Gateway® LR reaction LR Clonase™
    106..1626    +  CDS            SLC30A1: ZNT1_HUMAN - Also known as ZNT1. Experimental evidence at protein level: Swiss-Prot protein existence level 1. May be involved in zinc transport out of the cell. From Homo sapiens (Human).
   1631..1730    -  protein_bind   attL2: mutant version of attL; recombination site for the Gateway® LR reaction LR Clonase™
   1748..1766    -  promoter       T7 promoter: promoter for bacteriophage T7 RNA polymerase
   1900..2709    +  CDS            KanR: aminoglycoside phosphotransferase; aph(3')-Ia; confers resistance to kanamycin in bacteria or G418 (Geneticin®) in eukaryotes
   2856..3444    +  rep_origin     ori: high-copy-number ColE1/pMB1/pBR322/pUC origin of replication
   3627..3719    +  CDS            lacI (fragment): lac repressor; lacI; The lac repressor binds to the lac operator to inhibit transcription in E. coli. This inhibition can be relieved by adding lactose or isopropyl-β-D-thiogalactopyranoside (IPTG).
   3774..3801    -  terminator     rrnB T2 terminator: transcription terminator T2 from the E. coli rrnB gene
   3933..3976    +  terminator     rrnB T1 terminator: Escherichia coli rrnB; transcription terminator T1 from the E. coli rrnB gene
   4023..4059    -  CDS            lacZα (fragment): LacZα fragment of β-galactosidase; lacZ fragment
