[The description below was written by a language model from this plasmid's Addgene catalogue record and pLannotate feature annotations shown in this document.]
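Description:
pDONR221-SLC30A1_STOP is a Gateway entry clone built on the pDONR221 backbone, carrying a codon-optimized open reading frame for human SLC30A1 (also known as ZNT1 or ZRC1), a solute carrier annotated as a zinc transporter thought to move zinc out of the cell. The sequenced plasmid is about 4.1 kb. It is maintained in E. coli through a high-copy ColE1/pUC-type origin and selected with kanamycin via an aminoglycoside phosphotransferase (KanR) gene. Although the catalogue lists the vector type as mammalian expression, the feature table shows no eukaryotic promoter or polyadenylation signal. The plasmid therefore serves as a shuttle for the ORF rather than an expression vector in its own right.

The roughly 1.5 kb ORF lies between attL1 and attL2 sites, so an LR Clonase reaction can transfer it directionally into any attR-containing destination vector, which then supplies the promoter, tags and selection appropriate to the chosen host. This version ends with a stop codon, which suits it to native, untagged or N-terminally tagged expression. It would block read-through into a C-terminal fusion encoded by a destination vector, and a companion clone without the stop codon exists for that purpose. Other annotated elements are standard backbone remnants: rrnB T1 and T2 terminators upstream of the cassette that insulate it from read-through transcription, a T7 promoter next to attL2, and short lacI and lacZα fragments that are presumably non-functional. M13 forward and reverse primer sites flank the insert for sequence verification. The clone belongs to a consortium-generated collection of solute carrier ORFs intended for subcloning into custom expression vectors for transporter research and drug discovery.
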