Addgene plasmid #161303: pDONR221-SLC30A1_STOP
Purpose: Gateway entry clone with codon-optimized ORF sequence for subcloning into custom expression vectors. Contains a STOP codon at the end of the codon-optimized ORF sequence.
Depositing lab: RESOLUTE Consortium & Giulio Superti-Furga. Depositing organization: CeMM Research Center for Molecular Medicine. Publication: The RESOLUTE consortium: unlocking SLC transporters for drug discovery. Superti-Furga G, Lackner D, Wiedmer T, Ingles-Prieto A, Barbosa B, Girardi E, Goldmann U, Gurtl B, Klavins K, Klimek C, Lindinger S, Lineiro-Retes E, Muller AC, Onstein S, Redinger G, Reil D, Sedlyarov V, Wolf G, Crawford M, Everley R, ... Steppan CM. Nat Rev Drug Discov. 2020 Jul;19(7):429-430. doi: 10.1038/d41573-020-00056-6. PubMed 32265506.
Backbone
  Vector backbone: pDONR221
  Backbone manufacturer: ThermoFisher Scientific
  Backbone size w/o insert (bp): 2550
  Vector type: Mammalian Expression
Growth in bacteria
  Bacterial resistance: Kanamycin, 50 μg/mL
  Growth temperature: 37°C
  Growth strain: NEB Stable
  Copy number: High Copy
Gene/Insert
  Gene/Insert name: SLC30A1 (alt name: ZRC1, ZNT1)
  Species: H. sapiens (human)
  Insert size (bp): 1524
  Entrez Gene: SLC30A1 (a.k.a. ZNT1, ZRC1)
  Cloning method: Gateway Cloning
  Sequencing primers: 5′ M13-fwd; 3′ M13-rev
Terms and licenses: Academic/Nonprofit Terms; Industry Terms
Depositor comments: This plasmid contains a STOP codon at the end of the codon-optimized ORF. For the version of this plasmid that does not contain a STOP codon, please see Addgene plasmid 132137 For more information on the full Resolute plasmid collection, please see www.addgene.org/depositor-collections/re-solute/. Please provide your feedback on this plasmid to the RESOLUTE consortium by filling out their RESOLUTE repository feedback form: https://forms.office.com/Pages/ResponsePage.aspx?id=0e05yklzmkS7rjFGQL4N7z4feCLQvEJAmVcOCM_u885UN1JJRko0Ukg4TVQwNTZLOUxPQVJWT1NHUCQlQCN0PWcu
How to cite: pDONR221-SLC30A1_STOP was a gift from RESOLUTE Consortium & Giulio Superti-Furga (Addgene plasmid # 161303 ; http://n2t.net/addgene:161303 ; RRID:Addgene_161303)
