>Addgene plasmid #161303 | pDONR221-SLC30A1_STOP | depositor partial sequence | sequence record 312541 | Codon-optimized ORF of SLC30A1
ATGGGCTGTTGGGGCCGGAACAGAGGCAGGCTGCTGTGCATGCTGGCCCTGACCTTCATGTTTATGGTGC
TGGAGGTGGTGGTGTCCAGAGTGACAAGCTCCCTGGCCATGCTGTCTGACAGCTTCCACATGCTGTCTGA
TGTGCTGGCCCTGGTGGTGGCCCTGGTGGCAGAGCGGTTCGCCCGGAGAACCCACGCCACACAGAAGAAC
ACCTTTGGCTGGATCAGGGCAGAAGTGATGGGCGCCCTGGTGAATGCCATCTTCCTGACAGGCCTGTGCT
TTGCCATCCTGCTGGAGGCCATCGAGCGGTTTATCGAGCCTCACGAGATGCAGCAGCCACTGGTGGTGCT
GGGAGTGGGAGTGGCAGGACTGCTGGTGAATGTGCTGGGCCTGTGCCTGTTCCACCACCACTCTGGCTTT
AGCCAGGACTCCGGCCACGGCCACAGCCACGGAGGACACGGACACGGACACGGACTGCCAAAGGGACCAA
GGGTGAAGTCCACCAGGCCAGGCTCTAGCGACATCAACGTGGCACCAGGAGAGCAGGGACCAGATCAGGA
GGAGACCAACACACTGGTGGCCAATACCTCCAACTCTAATGGCCTGAAGCTGGACCCTGCCGATCCAGAG
AATCCCAGATCCGGCGACACAGTGGAGGTGCAGGTGAACGGCAATCTGGTGAGGGAGCCAGACCACATGG
AGCTGGAGGAGGATAGAGCCGGCCAGCTGAACATGAGGGGCGTGTTCCTGCACGTGCTGGGCGATGCACT
GGGAAGCGTGATCGTGGTGGTGAATGCCCTGGTGTTCTACTTTAGCTGGAAGGGCTGTTCCGAGGGCGAC
TTCTGCGTGAACCCCTGTTTTCCCGATCCTTGCAAGGCCTTTGTGGAGATCATCAATTCCACCCACGCAA
GCGTGTACGAGGCAGGACCATGTTGGGTGCTGTATCTGGACCCCACCCTGTGCGTGGTCATGGTGTGCAT
CCTGCTGTACACCACATATCCCCTGCTGAAGGAGTCCGCCCTGATCCTGCTGCAGACCGTGCCTAAGCAG
ATCGATATCCGCAACCTGATCAAGGAGCTGCGGAATGTGGAGGGCGTGGAGGAGGTGCACGAGCTGCACG
TGTGGCAGCTGGCAGGATCTAGAATCATCGCCACCGCCCACATCAAGTGCGAGGACCCTACCAGCTATAT
GGAGGTGGCCAAGACAATCAAGGACGTGTTCCACAACCACGGCATCCACGCCACCACAATCCAGCCTGAG
TTTGCCTCTGTGGGCAGCAAGTCCTCTGTGGTGCCATGCGAGCTGGCATGTAGGACCCAGTGCGCCCTGA
AGCAGTGCTGTGGCACACTGCCTCAGGCCCCATCTGGCAAGGATGCCGAGAAGACCCCCGCCGTGAGCAT
CTCCTGTCTGGAGCTGAGCAACAATCTGGAGAAGAAGCCAAGGCGCACAAAGGCCGAGAATATCCCCGCC
GTGGTCATCGAGATCAAGAACATGCCCAATAAGCAGCCTGAGAGCTCCCTGTAA
